>Addgene plasmid #79718 | KCC2B_HUMAN_D0 | depositor partial sequence | sequence record 149040 | Sequence of gene (KCC2B_HUMAN) inserted into backbone.
ACCGACGAGTACCAGCTCTACGAGGATATTGGCAAGGGGGCTTTCTCTGTGGTCCGACGCTGTGTCAAGC
TCTGCACCGGCCATGAGTATGCAGCCAAGATCATCAACACCAAGAAGCTGTCAGCCAGAGATCACCAGAA
GCTGGAGAGAGAGGCTCGGATCTGCCGCCTTCTGAAGCATTCCAACATCGTGCGTCTCCACGACAGCATC
TCCGAGGAGGGCTTCCACTACCTGGTCTTCGATCTGGTCACTGGTGGGGAGCTCTTTGAAGACATTGTGG
CGAGAGAGTACTACAGCGAGGCTGATGCCAGTCACTGTATCCAGCAGATCCTGGAGGCCGTTCTCCATTG
TCACCAAATGGGGGTCGTCCACAGAGACCTCAAGCCGGAGAACCTGCTTCTGGCCAGCAAGTGCAAAGGG
GCTGCAGTGAAGCTGGCAGACTTCGGCCTAGCTATCGAGGTGCAGGGGGACCAGCAGGCATGGTTTGGTT
TCGCTGGCACACCAGGCTACCTGTCCCCTGAGGTCCTTCGCAAAGAGGCGTATGGCAAGCCTGTGGACAT
CTGGGCATGTGGGGTGATCCTGTACATCCTGCTCGTGGGCTACCCACCCTTCTGGGACGAGGACCAGCAC
AAGCTGTACCAGCAGATCAAGGCTGGTGCCTATGACTTCCCGTCCCCTGAGTGGGACACCGTCACTCCTG
AAGCCAAAAACCTCATCAACCAGATGCTGACCATCAACCCTGCCAAGCGCATCACAGCCCATGAGGCCCT
GAAGCACCCGTGGGTCTGCCAACGCTCCACGGTAGCATCCATGATGCACAGACAGGAGACTGTGGAGTGT
CTGAAAAAGTTCAATGCCAGGAGAAAGCTCAAGGGAGCC
