>Addgene plasmid #79718 | KCC2B_HUMAN_D0 | addgene partial sequence | sequence record 159352 | T7 5'-TAATACGACTCACTATAGGG-3'
GGCTCCGGAGAGCTCTTTAATTAAGCGGCCGCCCTGCAGGACTCGAGTTCTAGAAATAATTTTGTTTAAC
TTTAAGAAGGAGATATACATATGAAATCTTCTCACCATCACCATCACCATCACCATCACCATGAAAACCT
GTACTTCCAATCCAATGCAACCGACGAGTACCAGCTCTACGAGGATATTGGCAAGGGGGCTTTCTCTGTG
GTCCGACGCTGTGTCAAGCTCTGCACCGGCCATGAGTATGCAGCCAAGATCATCAACACCAAGAAGCTGT
CAGCCAGAGATCACCAGAAGCTGGAGAGAGAGGCTCGGATCTGCCGCCTTCTGAAGCATTCCAACATCGT
GCGTCTCCACGACAGCATCTCCGAGGAGGGCTTCCACTACCTGGTCTTCGATCTGGTCACTGGTGGGGAG
CTCTTTGAAGACATTGTGGCGAGAGAGTACTACAGCGAGGCTGATGCCAGTCACTGTATCCAGCAGATCC
TGGAGGCCGTTCTCCATTGTCACCAAATGGGGGTCGTCCACAGAGACCTCAAGCCGGAGAACCTGCTTCT
GGCCAGCAAGTGCAAAGGGGCTGCAGTGAAGCTGGCAGACTTCGGCCTAGCTATCGAGGTGCAGGGGGAC
CAGCAGGCATGGTTTGGTTTCGCTGGCACACCAGGCTACCTGTCCCCTGAGGTCCTTCGCAAAGAGGCGT
ATGGCAAGCCTGTGGACATCTGGGCATGTGGGGTGATCCTGTACATCCTGCTCGTGGGCTACCCACCCTT
CTGGGACGAGGACCAGCACAAGCTGTACCAGCAGATCAAGGCTGGTGCCTATGACTTCCCGTCCCCTGAG
TGGGACACCGTCACTCCTGAAGCCAAAAACCTCATCAACCAGATGCTGACCATCAACCCTGCCAAGCGCA
TCACAGCCCATGAGGCCCTGAAGCACCCGTGGGTCTGCCAACGCTCCACGGTAGCATCCATGATGCACAG
ACAGGAGACTGTGGAGTGTCTGAAAAAGTTCAATGCCAGGAGAAAGCTCAAGGGAGC
