>Addgene plasmid #79718 | KCC2B_HUMAN_D0 | addgene partial sequence | sequence record 159353 | T7term 5'-GCTAGTTATTGCTCAGCGG-3'
CTTTCGGGCTTTGTTAGCAGCCGGATCAGCGCGCACGCGTGGTACCGGCCGGCCACCAGGTGGCGCGCCG
CGATCGCGGATCCGTTATCCACTTCCAATGTTATTAGGCTCCCTTGAGCTTTCTCCTGGCATTGAACTTT
TTCAGACACTCCACAGTCTCCTGTCTGTGCATCATGGATGCTACCGTGGAGCGTTGGCAGACCCACGGGT
GCTTCAGGGCCTCATGGGCTGTGATGCGCTTGGCAGGGTTGATGGTCAGCATCTGGTTGATGAGGTTTTT
GGCTTCAGGAGTGACGGTGTCCCACTCAGGGGACGGGAAGTCATAGGCACCAGCCTTGATCTGCTGGTAC
AGCTTGTGCTGGTCCTCGTCCCAGAAGGGTGGGTAGCCCACGAGCAGGATGTACAGGATCACCCCACATG
CCCAGATGTCCACAGGCTTGCCATACGCCTCTTTGCGAAGGACCTCAGGGGACAGGTAGCCTGGTGTGCC
AGCGAAACCAAACCATGCCTGCTGGTCCCCCTGCACCTCGATAGCTAGGCCGAAGTCTGCCAGCTTCACT
GCAGCCCCTTTGCACTTGCTGGCCAGAAGCAGGTTCTCCGGCTTGAGGTCTCTGTGGACGACCCCCATTT
GGTGACAATGGAGAACGGCCTCCAGGATCTGCTGGATACAGTGACTGGCATCAGCCTCGCTGTAGTACTC
TCTCGCCACAATGTCTTCAAAGAGCTCCCCACCAGTGACCAGATCGAAGACCAGGTAGTGGAAGCCCTCC
TCGGAGATGCTGTCGTGGAGACGCACGATGTTGGAATGCTTCAGAAGGCGGCAGATCCGAGCCTCTCTCT
CCAGCTTCTGGTGATCTCTGGCTGACAGCTTCTTGGTGTTGATGATCTTGGCTGCATACTCATGGCCGGT
GCAGAGCTTGACACAGCGTCGGACCACAGAGAAAGCCCCCTTGCCAATATCCTCGTAGAGCTGGTACTCG
TCGGTGCATTGGATTGGAAGTACAGGTTTTCATGGTGATGGTGATGGTGATGGTGATGGTGA
