[The description below was written by a language model from this plasmid's Addgene catalogue record.]
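Description:
KCC2B_HUMAN_D0 is a bacterial expression plasmid built on the pET His10 TEV LIC cloning vector (2B-T-10). It carries the kinase domain of human KCC2B, a name that follows the UniProt convention for the beta subunit of calcium/calmodulin-dependent protein kinase type II. The plasmid is selected with ampicillin and is recorded as low copy. It is maintained in a standard cloning strain such as DH5alpha, which lacks T7 RNA polymerase and so keeps the insert silent during propagation. No feature table is provided, so the origin of replication, any lac operator or repressor elements, and the exact residue boundaries of the kinase domain are not stated in the record.

The insert was introduced by ligation-independent cloning downstream of a T7 promoter, so expression requires a host that supplies T7 RNA polymerase. The backbone contributes an N-terminal ten-histidine tag followed by a TEV protease recognition site. The tag allows the fusion protein to be captured by immobilised metal affinity chromatography, and TEV cleavage then removes it to leave a near-native kinase domain.

The construct belongs to an open library of human kinase domain constructs designed for automated bacterial expression. It is intended to be co-expressed with the Lambda phosphatase plasmid that accompanies the set, and a YopH phosphatase vector is also available within the collection. Co-expressing a phosphatase is meant to enhance kinase yield in bacteria, generally by counteracting kinase activity and autophosphorylation that can be toxic to the host or give a heterogeneous product. Typical uses are production of recombinant kinase domain for biochemical, biophysical or structural studies.
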