Addgene plasmid #79718: KCC2B_HUMAN_D0
Purpose: This plasmid encodes the kinase domain of KCC2B. Intended for co-expression with Lambda Phosphatase that accompanies this set to enhance bacterial kinase expression.
Depositing lab: John Chodera & Nicholas Levinson & Markus Seeliger. Depositing organization: Memorial Sloan-Kettering Cancer Center. Publication: An open library of human kinase domain constructs for automated bacterial expression. Albanese SK, Parton DL, Isik M, Rodriguez-Laureano L, Hanson SM, Behr JM, Gradia S, Jeans C, Levinson NM, Seeliger MA, Chodera JD. Biochemistry. 2018 Jul 13. doi: 10.1021/acs.biochem.7b01081. PubMed 30004690.
Backbone
  Vector backbone: pET His10 TEV LIC cloning vector (2B-T-10)
  Backbone manufacturer: Scott Gradia (Addgene plasmid # 78173)
  Vector type: Bacterial Expression
Growth in bacteria
  Bacterial resistance: Ampicillin, 100 μg/mL
  Growth temperature: 37°C
  Growth strain: DH5alpha
  Copy number: Low Copy
Gene/Insert
  Gene/Insert name: KCC2B
  Species: H. sapiens (human)
  Promoter: T7
  Tag / fusion protein: His10-TEV (N terminal on backbone)
  Cloning method: Ligation Independent Cloning
  Sequencing primers: 5′ T7; 3′ T7 reverse
Terms and licenses: Academic/Nonprofit Terms; Industry Terms: Not Available to Industry
Depositor comments: This plasmid was generated as part of an open library of human kinase domain constructs for automated bacterial expression. The work can be found here doi: http://dx.doi.org/10.1101/038711 The lambda phosphatase expression vector can be found at https://www.addgene.org/79748/ The YopH Phosphatase expression vector can be found at https://www.addgene.org/79749/
How to cite: KCC2B_HUMAN_D0 was a gift from John Chodera & Nicholas Levinson & Markus Seeliger (Addgene plasmid # 79718 ; http://n2t.net/addgene:79718 ; RRID:Addgene_79718)
